>Addgene plasmid #156380 | pNK141g2 | addgene full sequence | sequence record 317806 | Addgene NGS Result
GCCTAATGAGTGAGCTAACTTACATTAATTGCGTTGCGCTCACTGCCCGCTTTCCAGTCGGGAAACCTGT
CGTGCCAGCTGCATTAATGAATCGGCCAACGCGCGGGGAGAGGCGGTTTGCGTATTGGGCGCCAGGGTGG
TTTTTCTTTTCACCAGTGAGACGGGCAACAGCTGATTGCCCTTCACCGCCTGGCCCTGAGAGAGTTGCAG
CAAGCGGTCCACGCTGGTTTGCCCCAGCAGGCGAAAATCCTGTTTGATGGTGGTTAACGGCGGGATATAA
CATGAGCTGTCTTCGGTATCGTCGTATCCCACTACCGAGATATCCGCACCAACGCGCAGCCCGGACTCGG
TAATGGCGCGCATTGCGCCCAGCGCCATCTGATCGTTGGCAACCAGCATCGCAGTGGGAACGATGCCCTC
ATTCAGCATTTGCATGGTTTGTTGAAAACCGGACATGGCACTCCAGTCGCCTTCCCGTTCCGCTATCGGC
TGAATTTGATTGCGAGTGAGATATTTATGCCAGCCAGCCAGACGCAGACGCGCCGAGACAGAACTTAATG
GGCCCGCTAACAGCGCGATTTGCTGGTGACCCAATGCGACCAGATGCTCCACGCCCAGTCGCGTACCGTC
TTCATGGGAGAAAATAATACTGTTGATGGGTGTCTGGTCAGAGACATCAAGAAATAACGCCGGAACATTA
GTGCAGGCAGCTTCCACAGCAATGGCATCCTGGTCATCCAGCGGATAGTTAATGATCAGCCCACTGACGC
GTTGCGCGAGAAGATTGTGCACCGCCGCTTTACAGGCTTCGACGCCGCTTCGTTCTACCATCGACACCAC
CACGCTGGCACCCAGTTGATCGGCGCGAGATTTAATCGCCGCGACAATTTGCGACGGCGCGTGCAGGGCC
AGACTGGAGGTGGCAACGCCAATCAGCAACGACTGTTTGCCCGCCAGTTGTTGTGCCACGCGGTTGGGAA
TGTAATTCAGCTCCGCCATCGCCGCTTCCACTTTTTCCCGCGTTTTCGCAGAAACGTGGCTGGCCTGGTT
CACCACGCGGGAAACGGTCTGATAAGAGACACCGGCATACTCTGCGACATCGTATAACGTTACTGGTTTC
ACATTCACCACCCTGAATTGACTCTCTTCCGGGCGCTATCATGCCATACCGCGAAAGGTTTTGCACCATT
CCATGGTGTCGGAATTGCTGCAGGTCGAGGGGGTCATGGCTGCGCCCCGACACCCGCCAACACCCGCTGA
CGCGCCCTGACGGGCTTGTCTGCTCCCGGCATCCGCTTACAGACAAGCTGTGACCGTCTCCGGGAGCTGC
ATGTGTCAGAGGTTTTCACCGTCATCACCGAAACGCGCGAGGCAGGATGGCGCCCAACAGTCCCCCGGCC
ACGGGGCCTGCCACCATACCCACGCCGAAACAAGCGCTCATGAGCCCGAAGTGGCGAGCCCGATCTTCCC
CATCGGTGATGTCGGCGATATAGGCGCCAGCAACCGCACCTGTGGCGCCGGTGATGCCGGCCACGATGCG
TCCGGCGTAGAGGATCCGTCGACCTACAGGGGGGGGGGGCGCTGAGGTCTGCCTCGTGAAGAAGGTGTTG
CTGACTCATACCAGGCCTGAATCGCCCCATCATCCAGCCAGAAAGTGAGGGAGCCACGGTTGATGAGAGC
TTTGTTGTAGGTGGACCAGTTGGTGATTTTGAACTTTTGCTTTGCCACGGAACGGTCTGCGTTGTCGGGA
AGATGCGTGATCTGATCCTTCAACTCAGCAAAAGTTCGATTTATTCAACAAAGCCGCCGTCCCGTCAAGT
CAGCGTAATGCTCTGCCAGTGTTACAACCAATTAACCAATTCTGATTAGAAAAACTCATCGAGCATCAAA
TGAAACTGCAATTTATTCATATCAGGATTATCAATACCATATTTTTGAAAAAGCCGTTTCTGTAATGAAG
GAGAAAACTCACCGAGGCAGTTCCATAGGATGGCAAGATCCTGGTATCGGTCTGCGATTCCGACTCGTCC
AACATCAATACAACCTATTAATTTCCCCTCGTCAAAAATAAGGTTATCAAGTGAGAAATCACCATGAGTG
ACGACTGAATCCGGTGAGAATGGCAAAAGCTTATGCATTTCTTTCCAGACTTGTTCAACAGGCCAGCCAT
TACGCTCGTCATCAAAATCACTCGCATCAACCAAACCGTTATTCATTCGTGATTGCGCCTGAGCGAGACG
AAATACGCGATCGCTGTTAAAAGGACAATTACAAACAGGAATCGAATGCAACCGGCGCAGGAACACTGCC
AGCGCATCAACAATATTTTCACCTGAATCAGGATATTCTTCTAATACCTGGAATGCTGTTTTCCCGGGGA
TCGCAGTGGTGAGTAACCATGCATCATCAGGAGTACGGATAAAATGCTTGATGGTCGGAAGAGGCATAAA
TTCCGTCAGCCAGTTTAGTCTGACCATCTCATCTGTAACATCATTGGCAACGCTACCTTTGCCATGTTTC
AGAAACAACTCTGGCGCATCGGGCTTCCCATACAATCGATAGATTGTCGCACCTGATTGCCCGACATTAT
CGCGAGCCCATTTATACCCATATAAATCAGCATCCATGTTGGAATTTAATCGCGGCCTCGAGCAAGACGT
TTCCCGTTGAATATGGCTCATAACACCCCTTGTATTACTGTTTATGTAAGCAGACAGTTTTATTGTTCAT
GATGATATATTTTTATCTTGTGCAATGTAACATCAGAGATTTTGAGACACAACGTGGCTTTCCATCAAAA
AAATATTGACAACATAAAAAACTTTGTGTTATACTTGTGGAATTGTGAGCGGATAACAATTCTATATCTG
TTATTTTTTCCAACCACAGATCTATGAGCAAAGGTGAAGAACTGTTTACCGGCGTGAGCAAGGGCGAGGG
GCAATCGAAGCATGGGCTAAAGGAGGAGATGACGGTGAAGTACCACATGGAAGGTTGCGTTAATGGTCAC
AAATTTGTCATTACTGGAGAGGGCATTGGAAACCCTTTTAAGGGTAAGCAAACTGCAAATTTGTGTGTGA
TAGAAGGAGGCCCGCTGCCGTTCTCGGAGGACATTTTAAGTCCGGGTTTTAAATATGGTGACCGGATTTT
CACAGAGTACCCACAGGATATTGTAGATTACTTCAAGAACTCATGTCCAGCGGGCTATACGTGGGAAAGG
AGCTTCCTCTTTGAGGACGGAGCGGTCTGTCGATGCAACGTGGACATAACAGTCTCTGAAAAGGAGAACT
GCATCTATCACAAAAGTATCTTCAGAGGGGTGAATTTTCCCGCCGACGGCCCCGTAATGAAGAAAATGAC
CACTAATTGGGAAGCTAGTACCGAGAAAATTGTGCCTGTTCCAAAGCAAGGGATATTAAAAGGAAAGGTC
AAAATGTACCTATTGCTGAAGGATGGCGGTCGTTATCATTGCCAGTTTGATACGGTATATAAAGCTAAAT
CAGTGCCCTCCAAGATGCCAGAATGGCATTTTATACAGCATAAGCTCCTTAGGGAGGACCGCTCTGATGC
TAAAAACCAGAAATGGCAATTAACAGAACATGCAATCGCAGGCATGGACGAGCTGTACAAGTAAGTCGAC
CGGCTGCTAACAAAGCCCGCGGCCGCTGAAGATCGATCTCGACGAGTGAGAGAAGATTTTCAGCCTGATA
CAGATTAAATCAGAACGCAGAAGCGGTCTGATAAAACAGAATTTGCCTGGCGGCAGTAGCGCGGTGGTCC
CACCTGACCCCATGCCGAACTCAGAAGTGAAACGCCGTAGCGCCGATGGTAGTGTGGGGTCACCCCATGC
GAGAGTAGGGAACTGCCAGGCATCAAATAAAACGAAAGGCTCAGTCGAAAGACTGGGCCTTTCGTTTTAT
CTGTTGTTTGTCGGTGAACGCTCTCCTGAGTAGGACAAATCCGCCGGGAGCGGATTTGAACGTTGCGAAG
CAACGGCCCGGAGGGTGGCGGGCAGGACGCCCGCCATAAACTGCCAGGCATCAAATTAAGCAGAAGGCCA
TCCTGACGGATGGCCTTTTTGCGTTTCTACAGAGCGTCAGACCCCTTAATAAGATGATCTTCTTGAGATC
GTTTTGGTCTGCGCGTAATCTCTTGCTCTGAAAACGAAAAAACCGCCTTGCAGGGCGGTTTTTCGAAGGT
TCTCTGAGCTACCAACTCTTTGAACCGAGGTAACTGGCTTGGAGGAGCGCAGTCACCAAAACTTGTCCTT
TCAGTTTAGCCTTAACCGGCGCATGACTTCAAGACTAACTCCTCTAAATCAATTACCAGTGGCTGCTGCC
AGTGGTGCTTTTGCATGTCTTTCCGGGTTGGACTCAAGACGATAGTTACCGGATAAGGCGCAGCGGTCGG
ACTGAACGGGGGGTTCGTGCATACAGTCCAGCTTGGAGCGAACTGCCTACCCGGAACTGAGTGTCAGGCG
TGGAATGAGACAAACGCGGCCATAACAGCGGAATGACACCGGTAAACCGAAAGGCAGGAACAGGAGAGCG
CACGAGGGAGCCGCCAGGGGGAAACGCCTGGTATCTTTATAGTCCTGTCGGGTTTCGCCACCACTGATTT
GAGCGTCAGATTTCGTGATGCTTGTCAGGGGGGCGGAGCCTATGGAAAAACGGCTTTGCCGCGGCCCTCT
CGGATCTGTATGGTGCACTCTCAGTACAATCTGCTCTGATGCCGCATAGTTAAGCCAGTATACACTCCGC
TATCGCTACGTGACTGCCTCGACCTGCAGCAATTCCAACGCCATCAAAAATAATTCGCGTCTGGCCTTCC
TGTAGCCAGCTTTCATCAACATTAAATGTGAGCGAGTAACAACCCGTCGGATTCTCCGTGGGAACAAACG
GCGGATTGACCGTAATGGGATAGGTCACGTTGGTGTAGATGGGCGCATCGTAACCGTGCATCTGCCAGTT
TGAGGGGACGACGACAGTATCGGCCTCAGGAAGATCGCACTCCAGCCAGCTTTCCGGCACCGCTTCTGGT
GCCGGAAACCAGGCAAAGCGCCATTCGCCATTCAGGCTGCGCAACTGTTGGGAAGGGCGATCGGTGCGGG
CCTCTTCGCTATTACGCCAGCTGGCGAAAGGGGGATGTGCTGCAAGGCGATTAAGTTGGGTAACGCCAGG
GTTTTCCCAGTCACGACGTTGTAAAACGACGGCCAGTGAATCCGTAATCATGGTCATAGCTGTTTCCTGT
GTGAAATTGTTATCCGCTCACAATTCCACACAACATACGAGCCGGAAGCATAAAGTGTAAAGCCTGGGGT
Features (pLannotate 1.2.2; 19 found; start..end, strand, type, name):
      6..27      -  protein_bind   CAP binding site: CAP binding activates transcription in the presence of cAMP. E. coli catabolite activator protein
     40..1122    -  CDS            lacI: lac repressor; lacI; The lac repressor binds to the lac operator to inhibit transcription in E. coli. This inhibition can be relieved by adding lactose or isopropyl-β-D-thiogalactopyranoside (IPTG).
   1123..1200    -  promoter       lacIq promoter: lacI (mutant); In the lacIq allele, a single base change in the promoter boosts expression of the lacI gene about 10-fold.
   1336..1375    -  CDS            rop (fragment): Rop protein, which maintains plasmids at low copy number; rop
   1376..1557    -  CDS            TcR (fragment): tetracycline efflux protein; tet; confers resistance to tetracycline
   1579..1725    -  CDS            TRA2_ECOLX (fragment): Protein predicted: Swiss-Prot protein existence level 4. Required for transposition of transposon Tn903. From Escherichia coli.
   1866..2681    -  CDS            KanR: aminoglycoside phosphotransferase; aph(3')-Ia; confers resistance to kanamycin in bacteria or G418 (Geneticin®) in eukaryotes
   2843..2859    +  protein_bind   lac operator: The lac repressor binds to the lac operator to inhibit transcription in E. coli. This inhibition can be relieved by adding lactose or isopropyl-β-D-thiogalactopyranoside (IPTG). lac repressor encoded by lacI
   2899..2922    +  CDS            GFP(1-10) (fragment): fragment of superfolder GFP consisting of the first 10 β-strands associates with GFP11, the 11th β-strand, to reconstitute fluorescent GFP (Cabantous et al., 2005; Kamiyama et al., 2016)
   2924..3631    +  CDS            mPapaya0.6: mPapaya0.6 is a fluorescent protein published in 2013, derived from Zoanthus sp.. It is reported to be a monomer.
   3643..3659    +  CDS            SET1 (fragment): solubility-enhancement tag derived from T7 phage gene 10B
   3755..3870    +  ncRNA          5S rRNA: Accession: RF00001 - 5S ribosomal RNA
   3874..3960    +  terminator     rrnB T1 terminator: Escherichia coli rrnB; transcription terminator T1 from the E. coli rrnB gene
   4052..4079    +  terminator     rrnB T2 terminator: transcription terminator T2 from the E. coli rrnB gene
   4123..4668    +  rep_origin     p15A ori: Plasmids containing the medium-copy-number p15A origin of replication can be propagated in E. coli cells that contain a second plasmid with the ColE1 origin.
   4699..4776    -  misc_feature   bom (fragment): basis of mobility region from pBR322
   5064..5237    -  CDS            lacZα: LacZα fragment of β-galactosidase; lacZ fragment
   5257..5273    -  protein_bind   lac operator: The lac repressor binds to the lac operator to inhibit transcription in E. coli. This inhibition can be relieved by adding lactose or isopropyl-β-D-thiogalactopyranoside (IPTG). lac repressor encoded by lacI
   5281..5311    -  promoter       lac promoter: promoter for the E. coli lac operon
