[The description below was written by a language model from this plasmid's Addgene catalogue record and pLannotate feature annotations shown in this document.]
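Description:
pNK141g2 is a 5.3 kb bacterial reporter plasmid built on a pACYC184-derived backbone and classed as a synthetic biology vector for use in E. coli. It replicates from the p15A origin, which is compatible with ColE1-type plasmids and so allows it to be maintained alongside a second plasmid. The catalogue lists it as high copy, whereas p15A is conventionally regarded as a medium-copy origin. Selection is by kanamycin through the aph(3')-Ia aminoglycoside phosphotransferase gene. Short remnants of TcR, rop, bom and a Tn903 transposition protein are annotated, and appear to be non-functional leftovers of the parental backbones and resistance cassette.

The payload is a coding sequence for the monomeric yellow-orange fluorescent protein mPapaya (annotated as the mPapaya0.6 variant, derived from a Zoanthus protein). According to the stated purpose, it is translated from an orthogonal ribosome binding site, although that element is not itself annotated. A lac operator lies just upstream of the reporter, and the plasmid carries lacI under the strengthened lacIq promoter, implying IPTG-relievable repression of the reporter. The promoter driving it is not identified in the feature table. Downstream, a 5S rRNA segment and the rrnB T1 and T2 terminators end transcription. A separate lac promoter/operator–lacZα segment with a CAP binding site is also present. The small GFP(1-10) and SET1 fragment hits flanking the reporter are probably short sequence-similarity matches rather than functional tags.

Because an orthogonal RBS should be read only by ribosomes bearing a matching altered anti-Shine-Dalgarno sequence, the plasmid presumably serves as a fluorescent readout of orthogonal ribosome activity, consistent with the associated work on orthogonal translation and heterologous ribosome engineering in E. coli.
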