Addgene plasmid #156380: pNK141g2
Purpose: Expresses orthogonal RBS mPapaya reporter
Depositing lab: Ahmed Badran. Depositing organization: Broad Institute. Publication: Orthogonal translation enables heterologous ribosome engineering in E. coli. Kolber NS, Fattal R, Bratulic S, Carver GD, Badran AH. Nat Commun. 2021 Jan 26;12(1):599. doi: 10.1038/s41467-020-20759-z. PubMed 33500394.
Backbone
  Vector backbone: pACYC184
  Vector type: Synthetic Biology
Growth in bacteria
  Bacterial resistance: Kanamycin, 50 μg/mL
  Growth temperature: 37°C
  Growth strain: NEB Turbos
  Copy number: High Copy
Gene/Insert
  Gene/Insert name: mPapaya
  Species: Synthetic
  Cloning method: Ligation Independent Cloning
Terms and licenses: Academic/Nonprofit Terms; Industry Terms: Not Available to Industry
How to cite: pNK141g2 was a gift from Ahmed Badran (Addgene plasmid # 156380 ; http://n2t.net/addgene:156380 ; RRID:Addgene_156380)
